Addgene plasmid #212740: YIp211-ADH-myc-E3(1)-CUbo-mCherry-VSV
Purpose: Consitutive expression of myc-E3(1)-CUbo-mCherry-VSV in budding yeast
Depositing lab: Helle Ulrich. Depositing organization: Institut fuer Molekulare Biologie (IMB Mainz). Publication: Ubiquiton-An inducible, linkage-specific polyubiquitylation tool. Renz C, Asimaki E, Meister C, Albanese V, Petriukov K, Krapoth NC, Wegmann S, Wollscheid HP, Wong RP, Fulzele A, Chen JX, Leon S, Ulrich HD. Mol Cell. 2024 Jan 18;84(2):386-400.e11. doi: 10.1016/j.molcel.2023.11.016. Epub 2023 Dec 15. PubMed 38103558.
Backbone
  Vector backbone: YIplac211
  Vector type: Yeast Expression ; integrative vector
  Selectable markers: URA3
Growth in bacteria
  Bacterial resistance: Ampicillin, 100 μg/mL
  Growth temperature: 37°C
  Growth strain: Top10
  Copy number: High Copy
Gene/Insert
  Gene/Insert name: E3(1)
  Species: H. sapiens (human), S. cerevisiae (budding yeast)
  Promoter: ADH1
  Tag / fusion protein: myc (N terminal on insert); CUbo-mCherry-VSV (C terminal on insert)
  Cloning method: Restriction Enzyme; 5′ cloning site unknown (unknown if destroyed)
Terms and licenses: Academic/Nonprofit Terms; Industry Terms: Not Available to Industry
Depositor comments: pHU5073; codon-optimized E3(1)-CUbo for budding yeast
How to cite: YIp211-ADH-myc-E3(1)-CUbo-mCherry-VSV was a gift from Helle Ulrich (Addgene plasmid # 212740 ; http://n2t.net/addgene:212740 ; RRID:Addgene_212740)
