[The description below was written by a language model from this plasmid's Addgene catalogue record and pLannotate feature annotations shown in this document.]
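Description:
YIp211-ADH-myc-E3(1)-CUbo-mCherry-VSV is a 7.7 kb yeast integrative expression plasmid built on the YIplac211 backbone. It is propagated in E. coli through a high-copy ColE1/pUC-type origin with ampicillin resistance (AmpR under its own bla promoter). No yeast replication origin is annotated, consistent with an integrative vector that must insert into the genome to be maintained. Yeast transformants are selected through the URA3 marker with its native promoter, which complements uracil auxotrophy and can be counterselected with 5-FOA. Remnants of the cloning backbone (lacZα fragment, lac promoter/operator, CAP site, and rop, bom and lacI fragments) flank the insert and have no role in yeast.

The payload is a single open reading frame driven constitutively by the S. cerevisiae ADH1 promoter and closed by the ADH1 terminator. According to the catalogue fields it encodes E3(1) with an N-terminal myc tag and a C-terminal CUbo-mCherry-VSV fusion, with the E3(1)-CUbo portion codon-optimised for budding yeast. The feature table detects, in order, a ubiquitin-related segment, a fragment of human RNF31 (the catalytic subunit of the linear ubiquitin chain assembly complex), human FKBP12 (FKBP1A), a short ubiquitin fragment that plausibly corresponds to CUbo, and mCherry. The small myc and VSV epitopes are not annotated. The associated publication describes an inducible, linkage-specific polyubiquitylation tool. The RNF31 fragment suggests an engineered ligase for linear (M1-linked) chains, and FKBP12 is a domain commonly used for chemically induced dimerisation, although the record does not spell out the mechanism. The mCherry and epitope tags allow the fusion to be followed by fluorescence and immunodetection.
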