Features (pLannotate 1.2.2; 19 found; start..end, strand, type, name):
    183..771     -  rep_origin     ori: high-copy-number ColE1/pMB1/pBR322/pUC origin of replication
    942..1802    -  CDS            AmpR: β-lactamase; bla; confers resistance to ampicillin, carbenicillin, and related antibiotics
   1803..1907    -  promoter       AmpR promoter: bla
   2000..2215    +  promoter       URA3 promoter: S. cerevisiae URA3
   2216..3019    +  CDS            URA3: orotidine-5'-phosphate decarboxylase, required for uracil biosynthesis; S. cerevisiae URA3; yeast auxotrophic marker, counterselectable with 5-fluoroorotic acid (5-FOA)
   3108..3143    +  CDS            rop (fragment): Rop protein, which maintains plasmids at low copy number; rop
   3245..3344    +  misc_feature   bom (fragment): basis of mobility region from pBR322
   3350..3507    -  CDS            lacZα (fragment): LacZα fragment of β-galactosidase; lacZ fragment
   3815..4211    +  promoter       ADH1 promoter: S. cerevisiae ADH1; promoter for alcohol dehydrogenase 1
   4247..4699    +  CDS            UBIQP_XENLA (fragment): Experimental evidence at protein level: Swiss-Prot protein existence level 1. Ubiquitin exists either covalently attached to another protein, or free (unanchored). When covalently bound, it is conjugated to target proteins via an isopeptide bond either as a monomer (monoubiquitin), a polymer linked via different Lys residues of the ubiquitin (polyubiquitin chains) or a linear polymer linked via the initiator Met of the ubiquitin (linear polyubiquitin chains). Polyubiquitin chains, when attached to a target protein, have different functions depending on the Lys residue of the ubiquitin that is
   4829..5950    +  CDS            RNF31 (fragment): RNF31_HUMAN - Also known as ZIBRA From Homo sapiens (Human).
   6017..6337    +  CDS            FKBP1A: FKB1A_HUMAN - Also known as FKBP1, FKBP12. Experimental evidence at protein level: Swiss-Prot protein existence level 1. Keeps in an inactive conformation TGFBR1, the TGF-beta type I serine/threonine kinase receptor, preventing TGF-beta receptor activation in absence of ligand. Recruits SMAD7 to ACVR1B which prevents the association of SMAD2 and SMAD3 with the activin receptor complex, thereby blocking the activin signal. May modulate the RYR1 calcium channel activity. PPIases accelerate the folding of proteins. It catalyzes the cis-trans isomerization of proline imidic peptide bonds in oligop
   6329..6466    +  CDS            UBIQ_LUMTE (fragment): Experimental evidence at protein level: Swiss-Prot protein existence level 1. Ubiquitin exists either covalently attached to another protein, or free (unanchored). When covalently bound, it is conjugated to target proteins via an isopeptide bond either as a monomer (monoubiquitin), a polymer linked via different Lys residues of the ubiquitin (polyubiquitin chains) or a linear polymer linked via the initiator Met of the ubiquitin (linear polyubiquitin chains). Polyubiquitin chains, when attached to a target protein, have different functions depending on the Lys residue of the ubiquitin that is
   6482..7189    +  CDS            mCherry: mCherry is a basic (constitutively fluorescent) red fluorescent protein published in 2004, derived from Discosoma sp.. It is reported to be a very rapidly-maturing monomer with low acid sensitivity.
   7268..7455    +  terminator     ADH1 terminator: S. cerevisiae ADH1; transcription terminator for the S. cerevisiae alcohol dehydrogenase 1 (ADH1) gene
   7503..7519    -  protein_bind   lac operator: The lac repressor binds to the lac operator to inhibit transcription in E. coli. This inhibition can be relieved by adding lactose or isopropyl-β-D-thiogalactopyranoside (IPTG). lac repressor encoded by lacI
   7527..7557    -  promoter       lac promoter: promoter for the E. coli lac operon
   7572..7593    -  protein_bind   CAP binding site: CAP binding activates transcription in the presence of cAMP. E. coli catabolite activator protein
   7606..7698    -  CDS            lacI (fragment): lac repressor; lacI; The lac repressor binds to the lac operator to inhibit transcription in E. coli. This inhibition can be relieved by adding lactose or isopropyl-β-D-thiogalactopyranoside (IPTG).
>Addgene plasmid #212740 | YIp211-ADH-myc-E3(1)-CUbo-mCherry-VSV | addgene full sequence | sequence record 420146 | Addgene NGS Result
TCTTCCGCTTCCTCGCTCACTGACTCGCTGCGCTCGGTCGTTCGGCTGCGGCGAGCGGTATCAGCTCACT
CAAAGGCGGTAATACGGTTATCCACAGAATCAGGGGATAACGCAGGAAAGAACATGTGAGCAAAAGGCCA
GCAAAAGGCCAGGAACCGTAAAAAGGCCGCGTTGCTGGCGTTTTTCCATAGGCTCCGCCCCCCTGACGAG
CATCACAAAAATCGACGCTCAAGTCAGAGGTGGCGAAACCCGACAGGACTATAAAGATACCAGGCGTTTC
CCCCTGGAAGCTCCCTCGTGCGCTCTCCTGTTCCGACCCTGCCGCTTACCGGATACCTGTCCGCCTTTCT
CCCTTCGGGAAGCGTGGCGCTTTCTCATAGCTCACGCTGTAGGTATCTCAGTTCGGTGTAGGTCGTTCGC
TCCAAGCTGGGCTGTGTGCACGAACCCCCCGTTCAGCCCGACCGCTGCGCCTTATCCGGTAACTATCGTC
TTGAGTCCAACCCGGTAAGACACGACTTATCGCCACTGGCAGCAGCCACTGGTAACAGGATTAGCAGAGC
GAGGTATGTAGGCGGTGCTACAGAGTTCTTGAAGTGGTGGCCTAACTACGGCTACACTAGAAGAACAGTA
TTTGGTATCTGCGCTCTGCTGAAGCCAGTTACCTTCGGAAAAAGAGTTGGTAGCTCTTGATCCGGCAAAC
AAACCACCGCTGGTAGCGGTGGTTTTTTTGTTTGCAAGCAGCAGATTACGCGCAGAAAAAAAGGATCTCA
AGAAGATCCTTTGATCTTTTCTACGGGGTCTGACGCTCAGTGGAACGAAAACTCACGTTAAGGGATTTTG
GTCATGAGATTATCAAAAAGGATCTTCACCTAGATCCTTTTAAATTAAAAATGAAGTTTTAAATCAATCT
AAAGTATATATGAGTAAACTTGGTCTGACAGTTACCAATGCTTAATCAGTGAGGCACCTATCTCAGCGAT
CTGTCTATTTCGTTCATCCATAGTTGCCTGACTCCCCGTCGTGTAGATAACTACGATACGGGAGGGCTTA
CCATCTGGCCCCAGTGCTGCAATGATACCGCGAGACCCACGCTCACCGGCTCCAGATTTATCAGCAATAA
ACCAGCCAGCCGGAAGGGCCGAGCGCAGAAGTGGTCCTGCAACTTTATCCGCCTCCATCCAGTCTATTAA
TTGTTGCCGGGAAGCTAGAGTAAGTAGTTCGCCAGTTAATAGTTTGCGCAACGTTGTTGCCATTGCTACA
GGCATCGTGGTGTCACGCTCGTCGTTTGGTATGGCTTCATTCAGCTCCGGTTCCCAACGATCAAGGCGAG
TTACATGATCCCCCATGTTGTGCAAAAAAGCGGTTAGCTCCTTCGGTCCTCCGATCGTTGTCAGAAGTAA
GTTGGCCGCAGTGTTATCACTCATGGTTATGGCAGCACTGCATAATTCTCTTACTGTCATGCCATCCGTA
AGATGCTTTTCTGTGACTGGTGAGTACTCAACCAAGTCATTCTGAGAATAGTGTATGCGGCGACCGAGTT
GCTCTTGCCCGGCGTCAATACGGGATAATACCGCGCCACATAGCAGAACTTTAAAAGTGCTCATCATTGG
AAAACGTTCTTCGGGGCGAAAACTCTCAAGGATCTTACCGCTGTTGAGATCCAGTTCGATGTAACCCACT
CGTGCACCCAACTGATCTTCAGCATCTTTTACTTTCACCAGCGTTTCTGGGTGAGCAAAAACAGGAAGGC
AAAATGCCGCAAAAAAGGGAATAAGGGCGACACGGAAATGTTGAATACTCATACTCTTCCTTTTTCAATA
TTATTGAAGCATTTATCAGGGTTATTGTCTCATGAGCGGATACATATTTGAATGTATTTAGAAAAATAAA
CAAATAGGGGTTCCGCGCACATTTCCCCGAAAAGTGCCACCTGACGTCTAAGAAACCATTATTATCATGA
CATTAACCTATAAAAATAGGCGTATCACGAGGCCAGCTTTTCAATTCATCATTTTTTTTTTATTCTTTTT
TTTGATTTCGGTTTCCTTGAAATTTTTTTGATTCGGTAATCTCCGAACAGAAGGAAGAACGAAGGAAGGA
GCACAGACTTAGATTGGTATATATACGCATATGTAGTGTTGAAGAAACATGAAATTGCCCAGTATTCTTA
ACCCAACTGCACAGAACAAAAACATGCAGGAAACGAAGATAAATCATGTCGAAAGCTACATATAAGGAAC
GTGCTGCTACTCATCCTAGTCCTGTTGCTGCCAAGCTATTTAATATCATGCACGAAAAGCAAACAAACTT
GTGTGCTTCATTGGATGTTCGTACCACCAAGGAATTACTGGAGTTAGTTGAAGCATTAGGTCCCAAAATT
TGTTTACTAAAAACACATGTGGATATCTTGACTGATTTTTCCATGGAGGGCACAGTTAAGCCGCTAAAGG
CATTATCCGCCAAGTACAATTTTTTACTCTTCGAAGACAGAAAATTTGCTGACATTGGTAATACAGTCAA
ATTGCAGTACTCTGCGGGTGTATACAGAATAGCAGAATGGGCAGACATTACGAATGCACACGGTGTGGTG
GGCCCAGGTATTGTTAGCGGTTTGAAGCAGGCGGCAGAAGAAGTAACAAAGGAACCTAGAGGCCTTTTGA
TGTTAGCAGAATTGTCATGCAAGGGCTCCCTATCTACTGGAGAATATACTAAGGGTACTGTTGACATTGC
GAAGAGCGACAAAGATTTTGTTATCGGCTTTATTGCTCAAAGAGACATGGGTGGAAGAGATGAAGGTTAC
GATTGGTTGATTATGACACCCGGTGTGGGTTTAGATGACAAGGGAGACGCATTGGGTCAACAGTATAGAA
CCGTGGATGATGTGGTCTCTACAGGATCTGACATTATTATTGTTGGAAGAGGACTATTTGCAAAGGGAAG
GGATGCTAAGGTAGAGGGTGAACGTTACAGAAAAGCAGGCTGGGAAGCATATTTGAGAAGATGCGGCCAG
CAAAACTAAAAAACTGTATTATAAGTAAATGCATGTATACTAAACTCACAAATTAGAGCTTCAATTTAAT
TATATCAGTTATTACCCGCCCTTTCGTCTCGCGCGTTTCGGTGATGACGGTGAAAACCTCTGACACATGC
AGCTCCCGGAGACGGTCACAGCTTGTCTGTAAGCGGATGCCGGGAGCAGACAAGCCCGTCAGGGCGCGTC
AGCGGGTGTTGGCGGGTGTCGGGGCTGGCTTAACTATGCGGCATCAGAGCAGATTGTACTGAGAGTGCAC
CATATGCGGTGTGAAATACCGCACAGATGCGTAAGGAGAAAATACCGCATCAGGCGCCATTCGCCATTCA
GGCTGCGCAACTGTTGGGAAGGGCGATCGGTGCGGGCCTCTTCGCTATTACGCCAGCTGGCGAAAGGGGG
ATGTGCTGCAAGGCGATTAAGTTGGGTAACGCCAGGGTTTTCCCAGTCACGACGTTGTAAAACGACGGCC
AGTGAATTCCTTTTGTTGTTTCCGGGTGTACAATATGGACTTCCTCTTTTCTGGCAACCAAACCCATACA
TCGGGATTCCTATAATACCTTCGTTGGTCTCCCTAACATGTAGGTGGCGGAGGGGAGATATACAATAGAA
CAGATACCAGACAAGACATAATGGGCTAAACAAGACTACACCAATTACACTGCCTCATTGATGGTGGTAC
ATAACGAACTAATACTGTAGCCCTAGACTTGATAGCCATCATCATATCGAAGTTTCACTACCCTTTTTCC
ATTTGCCATCTATTGAAGTAATAATAGGCGCATGCAACTTCTTTTCTTTTTTTTTCTTTTCTCTCTCCCC
CGTTGTTGTCTCACCATATCCGCAATGACAAAAAAATGATGGAAGACACTAAAGGAAAAAATTAACGACA
AAGACAGCACCAACAGATGTCGTTGTTCCAGAGCTGATGAGGGGTATCTCGAAGCACACGAAACTTTTTC
CTTCCTTCATTCACGCACACTACTCTCTAATGAGCAACGGTATACGGCCTTCCTTCCAGTTACTTGAATT
TGAAATAAAAAAAAGTTTGCTGTCTTGCTATCAAGTATAAATAGACCTGCAATTATTAATCTTTTGTTTC
CTCGTCATTGTTCTCGTTCCCTTTCTTCCTTGTTTCTTTTTCTGCACAATATTTCAAGCTATACCAAGCA
TACAATCAACTCCGGAATGGAACAAAAGCTTATTTCTGAAGAAGACTTGCAGATTTTCGTCAAGACTTTG
ACCGGTAAAACCATAACATTGGAAGTTGAATCTTCCGATACCATCGACAACGTTAAGTCGCGTATTCAAG
ACAAGGAAGGCATTCCACCTGATCAACAAAGATTGATCTTTGCCGGTAGACAGCTCGAGGACGGTAGAAC
GCTGTCTGATTACAACATTCAGCGTGAGTCCACCTTACATCTTGTGCTAAGGCTACGTGGCCTCATGCAG
ATTTTCGTCAAGACTTTGACCGGTAAAACCATAACATTGGAAGTTGAATCTTCCGATACCATCGACAACG
TTAAGTCGCGTATTCAAGACAAGGAAGGCATTCCACCTGATCAACAAAGATTGATCTTTGCCGGTAGACA
GCTCGAGGACGGTAGAACGCTGTCTGATTACAACATTCAGCGTGAGTCCACCTTACATCTTGTGCTAAGG
CTACGTGGCCTCGCTTCTGGTGCTGGCGGTTCTGAAGGTGGCGGATCTGAAGGTGGCACATCTGGCGCTA
CAAGATCTGCTTCTGGTGCTGGTGGATCTGAAGGTGGAGGTTCTGAAGGTGGTACCTCTGGTGCTACCTG
TGCTGTTTGTGGTTGGGCTTTGCCACACAACAGAATGCAAGCTTTGACCTCTTGTGAATGTACCATCTGT
CCAGACTGTTTCAGACAACACTTCACCATCGCTTTGAAGGAAAAGCACATCACCGACATGGTTTGTCCAG
CTTGTGGTAGACCAGACTTGACCGACGACACCCAATTGTTGTCTTACTTCTCTACCTTGGACATCCAATT
GAGAGAATCTTTGGAACCAGACGCTTACGCTTTGTTCCACAAGAAGTTGACCGAAGGTGTTTTGATGAGA
GACCCAAAGTTCTTGTGGTGTGCTCAATGTTCTTTCGGTTTCATCTACGAAAGAGAACAATTGGAAGCTA
CCTGTCCACAATGTCACCAAACCTTCTGTGTTAGATGTAAGAGACAATGGGAAGAACAACACAGAGGTAG
ATCATGTGAAGACTTCCAAAACTGGAAGAGAATGAACGACCCAGAATACCAAGCTCAAGGTTTGGCTATG
TACTTGCAAGAAAACGGTATCGACTGTCCAAAGTGTAAGTTCTCTTACGCTTTGGCTAGAGGTGGTTGTA
TGCACTTCCACTGTACCCAATGTAGACACCAATTCTGTTCTGGTTGTTACAACGCTTTCTACGCTAAGAA
CAAGTGTCCAGAACCAAACTGTAGAGTTAAGAAGTCTTTGCACGGTCACCACCCAAGAGACTGTTTGTTC
TACTTGAGAGACTGGACCGCTTTGAGATTGCAAAAGTTGTTGCAAGACAACAACGTTATGTTCAACACCG
AACCACCAGCTGGTGCTAGAGCTGTTCCAGGTGGTGGTTGTAGAGTTATCGAACAAAAGGAAGTTCCAAA
CGGTTTGAGAGACGAAGCTTGTGGTAAGGAAACCCCAGCTGGTTACGCTGGTTTGTGTCAAGCTCACTAC
AAGGAATACTTGGTTTCTTTGATCAACGCTCACTCTTTGGACCCAGCTACCTTGTACGAAGTTGAAGAAT
TGGAAACCGCTACCGAAAGATACTTGCACGTTAGACCACAACCATTGGCTGGTGAAGACCCACCAGCTTA
CCAAGCTAGATTGTTGCAAAAGTTGACCGAAGAAGTTCCATTGGGTCAATCTATCCCAAGAAGAAGAAAG
GGATCCGCTTCTGGTGCTGGTGGATCTGAAGGTGGAGGTTCTGAAGGTGGTACCTCTGGTGCTAGCGGTG
TTCAAGTTGAAACCATCTCTCCAGGTGACGGTAGAACCTTCCCAAAGAGAGGTCAAACCTGTGTTGTTCA
CTACACCGGTATGTTGGAAGACGGTAAGAAGTTCGACTCTTCTAGAGACAGAAACAAGCCATTCAAGTTC
ATGTTGGGTAAGCAAGAAGTTATCAGAGGTTGGGAAGAAGGTGTTGCTCAAATGTCTGTTGGTCAAAGAG
CTAAGTTGACCATCTCTCCAGACTACGCTTACGGTGCTACCGGTCACCCAGGTATTATCCCACCACACGC
TACCTTGGTTTTCGACGTTGAATTGTTGAAGTTGGAAGGGTCGACCGGTATCCCACCAGACCAACAAAGA
TTGATCTTCGCTGGTAAGCAATTGGAAGACGGTAGAACCTTGTCTGACTACAACATCCAAAAGGAATCTA
CCTTGCACTTGGTTTTGAGATTGAGAGGTGTTTTAATTAACATGGTGAGCAAGGGCGAGGAGGATAACAT
GGCCATCATCAAGGAGTTCATGCGCTTCAAGGTGCACATGGAGGGCTCCGTGAACGGCCACGAGTTCGAG
ATCGAGGGCGAGGGCGAGGGCCGCCCCTACGAGGGCACCCAGACCGCCAAGCTGAAGGTGACCAAGGGTG
GCCCCCTGCCCTTCGCCTGGGACATCCTGTCCCCTCAGTTCATGTACGGCTCCAAGGCCTACGTGAAGCA
CCCCGCCGACATCCCCGACTACTTGAAGCTGTCCTTCCCCGAGGGCTTCAAGTGGGAGCGCGTGATGAAC
TTCGAGGACGGCGGCGTGGTGACCGTGACCCAGGACTCCTCCCTGCAGGACGGCGAGTTCATCTACAAGG
TGAAGCTGCGCGGCACCAACTTCCCCTCCGACGGCCCCGTAATGCAGAAGAAGACCATGGGCTGGGAGGC
CTCCTCCGAGCGGATGTACCCCGAGGACGGCGCCCTGAAGGGCGAGATCAAGCAGAGGCTGAAGCTGAAG
GACGGCGGCCACTACGACGCTGAGGTCAAGACCACCTACAAGGCCAAGAAGCCCGTGCAGCTGCCCGGCG
CCTACAACGTCAACATCAAGTTGGACATCACCTCCCACAACGAGGACTACACCATCGTGGAACAGTACGA
ACGCGCCGAGGGCCGCCACTCCACCGGCGGCATGGACGAGCTGTACAAATTAATTAATTATACTGACATA
GAAATGAACAGATTGGGAAAGTAGGGCCCTAGCGGCCTGCAGCCAAGCTAATTCCGGGCGAATTTCTTAT
GATTTATGATTTTTATTATTAAATAAGTTATAAAAAAAATAAGTGTATACAAATTTTAAAGTGACTCTTA
GGTTTTAAAACGAAAATTCTTATTCTTGAGTAACTCTTTCCTGTAGGTCAGGTTGCTTTCTCAGGTATAG
CATGAGGTCGCTCTTATTGACCACACCTCTACCGGCATGCAAGCTTGGCGTAATCATGGTCATAGCTGTT
TCCTGTGTGAAATTGTTATCCGCTCACAATTCCACACAACATACGAGCCGGAAGCATAAAGTGTAAAGCC
TGGGGTGCCTAATGAGTGAGCTAACTCACATTAATTGCGTTGCGCTCACTGCCCGCTTTCCAGTCGGGAA
ACCTGTCGTGCCAGCTGCATTAATGAATCGGCCAACGCGCGGGGAGAGGCGGTTTGCGTATTGGGCGC
